Addgene plasmid #128239: pFETCh_ZHX3_iso1
Purpose: Donor vector for 3' FLAG tag of human ZHX3_iso1
Depositing lab: Richard M. Myers. Depositing organization: HudsonAlpha Institute for Biotechnology. Publication: CETCh-seq: CRISPR epitope tagging ChIP-seq of DNA-binding proteins. Savic D, Partridge EC, Newberry KM, Smith SB, Meadows SK, Roberts BS, Mackiewicz M, Mendenhall EM, Myers RM. Genome Res. 2015 Sep 9. 10.1101/gr.193540.115 PubMed 26355004.
Backbone
  Vector backbone: pFETCh_Donor
  Vector type: CRISPR
Growth in bacteria
  Bacterial resistance: Kanamycin, 50 μg/mL
  Growth temperature: 37°C
  Growth strain: DH5alpha
  Copy number: High Copy
Gene/Insert
  Gene/Insert name: ZHX3_iso1 Homology arms
  Species: H. sapiens (human)
  Tag / fusion protein: 3XFLAG-P2A-NeoR (C terminal on insert)
  Cloning method: Gibson Cloning
Terms and licenses: Academic/Nonprofit Terms; Industry Terms: Not Available to Industry
How to cite: pFETCh_ZHX3_iso1 was a gift from Richard M. Myers (Addgene plasmid # 128239 ; http://n2t.net/addgene:128239 ; RRID:Addgene_128239)
