[The description below was written by a language model from this plasmid's Addgene catalogue record and pLannotate feature annotations shown in this document.]
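Description:
pFETCh_ZHX3_iso1 is a homology-directed repair donor plasmid built on the pFETCh_Donor backbone and used for CRISPR-mediated epitope tagging of the endogenous human ZHX3 gene (isoform 1) at its 3' end. It is a high-copy plasmid in E. coli, carrying a ColE1/pUC-type origin and a bacterial kanamycin resistance gene (aph(3')-Ia), along with pUC-derived remnants such as the lac promoter/operator, a lacZα fragment and multiple cloning site sequences. The two sequence records, one from the depositor and one from repository sequencing, are both 6,970 nt. They show the same set of features offset by a fixed amount, so they appear to be the same circle numbered from different start points.

The payload is a promoterless 3xFLAG-P2A-NeoR cassette flanked by ZHX3 homology arms that were inserted by Gibson assembly. The arms are not annotated in the feature tables but presumably occupy the unannotated stretches on either side of the tag and neo coding sequences. When a Cas9-induced break near the ZHX3 stop codon is repaired from this donor, the FLAG tag is fused in frame to the C terminus of the native protein. The P2A peptide then lets neomycin phosphotransferase be produced as a separate protein from the same endogenous transcript, so G418 resistance reports correct in-frame integration at an expressed locus. Outside the homology region, the annotation shows partial CMV enhancer/promoter elements upstream of a truncated HSV thymidine kinase. Such a cassette could in principle allow ganciclovir counter-selection against random backbone integration, although the record does not state this purpose. The associated publication describes using such tagged lines for ChIP-seq of DNA-binding proteins with a standard anti-FLAG antibody. The guide RNA and Cas9 are not part of this plasmid and must be supplied separately.
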