Features (pLannotate 1.2.2; 19 found; start..end, strand, type, name):
    742..795     +  CDS            3xFLAG (fragment): three tandem FLAG® epitope tags
    799..823     +  CDS            3xFLAG (fragment): three tandem FLAG® epitope tags
    907..1698    +  CDS            neo: KKA2_KLEPN - Also known as kan, nptII. Experimental evidence at protein level: Swiss-Prot protein existence level 1. Resistance to kanamycin, neomycin, paromomycin, ribostamycin, butirosin and gentamicin B. From Klebsiella pneumoniae.
   2469..2625    +  CDS            lacZα (fragment): LacZα fragment of β-galactosidase; lacZ fragment
   2707..3522    -  CDS            KanR: aminoglycoside phosphotransferase; aph(3')-Ia; confers resistance to kanamycin in bacteria or G418 (Geneticin®) in eukaryotes
   3707..3847    +  CDS            TRA2_ECOLX (fragment): Protein predicted: Swiss-Prot protein existence level 4. Required for transposition of transposon Tn903. From Escherichia coli.
   3902..4490    +  rep_origin     ori: high-copy-number ColE1/pMB1/pBR322/pUC origin of replication
   4859..4948    +  CDS            lacI (fragment): lac repressor; lacI; The lac repressor binds to the lac operator to inhibit transcription in E. coli. This inhibition can be relieved by adding lactose or isopropyl-β-D-thiogalactopyranoside (IPTG).
   4961..4982    +  protein_bind   CAP binding site: CAP binding activates transcription in the presence of cAMP. E. coli catabolite activator protein
   4997..5027    +  promoter       lac promoter: promoter for the E. coli lac operon
   5035..5051    +  protein_bind   lac operator: The lac repressor binds to the lac operator to inhibit transcription in E. coli. This inhibition can be relieved by adding lactose or isopropyl-β-D-thiogalactopyranoside (IPTG). lac repressor encoded by lacI
   5088..5143    -  misc_feature   MCS: pUC18/19 multiple cloning site
   5144..5163    -  misc_feature   MCS (fragment): pUC18/19 multiple cloning site
   5169..5251    +  enhancer       CMV enhancer (fragment): human cytomegalovirus immediate early enhancer; contains an 18-bp deletion relative to the standard CMV enhancer
   5323..5340    -  promoter       CMV promoter (fragment): human cytomegalovirus (CMV) immediate early promoter
   5403..5454    +  promoter       CMVd2 promoter: truncated human cytomegalovirus (CMV) immediate early promoter that yields moderately reduced expression relative to the full-length promoter
   5545..5616    -  CDS            UL24_HHV11 (fragment): Experimental evidence at protein level: Swiss-Prot protein existence level 1. May participate in nuclear egress of viral particles. Plays a role in the dispersal of several host nucleolar proteins including NCL/nucleolin and NPM1. Since deletion of host NCL/nucleolin negatively impact on nuclear egress, UL24 supposedly acts on this process through its effect on host nucleoli. From Human herpesvirus 1 (strain 17) (HHV-1) (Human herpes simplex virus 1).
   5686..6681    +  CDS            ΔTK: truncated herpes simplex virus thymidine kinase (Salomon et al., 1995) confers sensitivity to nucleoside analogs such as acyclovir or ganciclovir
   6793..6954    +  CDS            UL122 (fragment): VIE2_HCMVT - Experimental evidence at protein level: Swiss-Prot protein existence level 1. Stimulates viral early and late gene expression and thus play a crucial role in the regulation of productive infection. In addition, activates quiescent cells to reenter the cell cycle and upregulates several E2F-responsive genes, which are responsible for pushing the cell into S phase. In S-phase, inhibits cellular DNA synthesis and blocks further cell cycle progression. From Human cytomegalovirus (strain Towne) (HHV-5) (Human herpesvirus 5).
>Addgene plasmid #128239 | pFETCh_ZHX3_iso1 | depositor full sequence | sequence record 245633 | Full Sequence
ACATGTTGCTGTCCTTTGTGGGACAGAGCAGGAATGGCAGGGGGTGGCCATTGCCATTGGCATTGTTCTC
TTCTGTCTGAGACAGGTAACTGTGGGTACAGGAAGGGCCAATCTGTTTATCTGTACCTGGTTTCTCATGG
CTTTCTCAGCCAGCTGCAATTAAGGACCATTTCTTTATGAATCACAGATGATGAACCTCTCTGATATCAG
CCTTACTTTGACTTTGATGTTAGGGTTGCAAGTTACAAATGAAGTGAAGACATCAGTAGAATACATATCA
GAACTAGACCCAGCTGCTATTATATTGGAACAGTATGTTCTGGAGAGCCTGGAAGGAGAGGGCAGGATGA
AGCATTTTAGGACAGGACTCCAGAGACGGTGGTGGCGGAAGCCTGGGGAGCTAGGGGGATTTAGTGGGCC
TGGAGAGGCCAAACCACTGCTCCTGCTGCTAGGCCTAGGGTTTAGCAGGGTCTCTCAGAGAGTCTGATGG
CCTTACAAGGTTGAGCCAGCATCCTGTCCTTAACCCACATTCCCTCAGGCTGGAGGGTGGGGGAGTGGGT
GGCAGAAGGCCATTCATTGCTCATGGAATTAAGAGGTCCTCAAAGCCAGTGATGCCACCCTGGTATAGCA
AGGACCAGGCTGCCTGGGGGGCAGGTGGTGGCAGCTGCCGTAGAGTGACAGGCATGTGTTTTCTTCTCAG
AAACAGACGGGAGCGGAGGAGGTTCCGGTGGAGGTGGTTCTGGAGATTACAAGGATGACGACGATAAGGG
CGATTACAAGGATGACGACGATAAGGGAGATTACAAGGATGACGACGATAAGGTTTCAGGAAGCGGAGCT
ACTAACTTCAGCCTGCTGAAGCAGGCTGGAGACGTGGAGGAGAACCCTGGACCTGGATCGTTTCGCATGA
TTGAACAAGATGGATTGCACGCAGGTTCTCCGGCCGCTTGGGTGGAGAGGCTATTCGGCTATGACTGGGC
ACAACAGACAATCGGCTGCTCTGATGCCGCCGTGTTCCGGCTGTCAGCGCAGGGGCGCCCGGTTCTTTTT
GTCAAGACCGACCTGTCCGGTGCCCTGAATGAACTGCAGGACGAGGCAGCGCGGCTATCGTGGCTGGCCA
CGACGGGCGTTCCTTGCGCAGCTGTGCTCGACGTTGTCACTGAAGCGGGAAGGGACTGGCTGCTATTGGG
CGAAGTGCCGGGGCAGGATCTCCTGTCATCTCACCTTGCTCCTGCCGAGAAAGTATCCATCATGGCTGAT
GCAATGCGGCGGCTGCATACGCTTGATCCGGCTACCTGCCCATTCGACCACCAAGCGAAACATCGCATCG
AGCGAGCACGTACTCGGATGGAAGCCGGTCTTGTCGATCAGGATGATCTGGACGAAGAGCATCAGGGGCT
CGCGCCAGCCGAACTGTTCGCCAGGCTCAAGGCGCGCATGCCCGACGGCGAGGATCTCGTCGTGACCCAT
GGCGATGCCTGCTTGCCGAATATCATGGTGGAAAATGGCCGCTTTTCTGGATTCATCGACTGTGGCCGGC
TGGGTGTGGCCGACCGCTATCAGGACATAGCGTTGGCTACCCGTGATATTGCTGAAGAGCTTGGCGGCGA
ATGGGCTGACCGCTTCCTCGTGCTTTACGGTATCGCCGCTCCCGATTCGCAGCGCATCGCCTTCTATCGC
CTTCTTGACGAGTTCTTCTGATTCGAACATCTGAAGGACTGGCCAGTCTGGGAAACCGCCTGCCACGTGG
AAGAGCCAAACCCGACTCTCTGCTGCCACATGCCGTTCCCATGCCCGGCTGCTGGGCACCTGGGAGAGCT
TCCAGAATCCTCGCAGACAGCCCAGAGCCTGCCGCTACCCTCGGCCTGCCCACCACCAAGCAAGCAGCAA
GCAAGATGGGGTTCTCATCAGTTCTTCCTCCCACAATGTAGGACCTTTCCTTTACCTTCCAATGGATAAA
ATAGTTCAGAGTTCATAGTCATATTCATAGACACAGAATCAAGCTTTTAACATATACATCCACCTCTATA
TGTTAAATAAAACATCAGATTATCAACACTGTCATTACGTAGAAACTTTGGTTAGCCAAGCAGTGCATTG
TCAGTTACGTCATCTCTAAAAATGACCTGTGTCTGTTCTCTGGGGATTGCTGGGTCACAGGTGCCCCTCA
CCTTCCACAGTCAGGCAGGGAAGTTATAGGCACAAAGCTACGTCTGGAACCCCTTTGTGCCCCCTTTGTG
TTCCTCAAGGAAGCAGTACCTTTGAAGAGATCTCTGCTGCATTAAGTGATGACCGGCTACGTTTCATGTC
AGGCTTGCTTTGCCTTGTGGGCTACTCAGTGCAGAACCTGCTGTAACCCTCAGTTCAAAAAATGGACTGG
CAATGTGATTAGCGTTGGATGCTTTACCATTCTCTTTAGCTTGGAAAGTCCTCTCCACTGACTGTAGCCT
CCAATTCACTGGCCGTCGTTCACTGGCCGTCGTTTTACAACGTCGTGACTGGGAAAACCCTGGCGTTACC
CAACTTAATCGCCTTGCAGCACATCCCCCTTTCGCCAGCTGGCGTAATAGCGAAGAGGCCCGCACCGATC
GCCCTTCCCAACAGTTGCGCAGCCTGAATGGCGAATGCGATTTATTCAACAAAGCCGCCGTCCCGTCAAG
TCAGCGTAATGCTCTGCCAGTGTTACAACCAATTAACCAATTCTGATTAGAAAAACTCATCGAGCATCAA
ATGAAACTGCAATTTATTCATATCAGGATTATCAATACCATATTTTTGAAAAAGCCGTTTCTGTAATGAA
GGAGAAAACTCACCGAGGCAGTTCCATAGGATGGCAAGATCCTGGTATCGGTCTGCGATTCCGACTCGTC
CAACATCAATACAACCTATTAATTTCCCCTCGTCAAAAATAAGGTTATCAAGTGAGAAATCACCATGAGT
GACGACTGAATCCGGTGAGAATGGCAAAAGCTTATGCATTTCTTTCCAGACTTGTTCAACAGGCCAGCCA
TTACGCTCGTCATCAAAATCACTCGCATCAACCAAACCGTTATTCATTCGTGATTGCGCCTGAGCGAGAC
GAAATACGCGATCGCTGTTAAAAGGACAATTACAAACAGGAATCGAATGCAACCGGCGCAGGAACACTGC
CAGCGCATCAACAATATTTTCACCTGAATCAGGATATTCTTCTAATACCTGGAATGCTGTTTTCCCGGGG
ATCGCAGTGGTGAGTAACCATGCATCATCAGGAGTACGGATAAAATGCTTGATGGTCGGAAGAGGCATAA
ATTCCGTCAGCCAGTTTAGTCTGACCATCTCATCTGTAACATCATTGGCAACGCTACCTTTGCCATGTTT
CAGAAACAACTCTGGCGCATCGGGCTTCCCATACAATCGATAGATTGTCGCACCTGATTGCCCGACATTA
TCGCGAGCCCATTTATACCCATATAAATCAGCATCCATGTTGGAATTTAATCGCGGCTTCGAGCAAGACG
TTTCCCGTTGAATATGGCTCATAACACCCCTTGTATTACTGTTTATGTAAGCAGACAGTTTTATTGTTCA
TGATGATATATTTTTATCTTGTGCAATGTAACATCAGAGATTTTGAGACACAACGTGGCTTTGTTGAATA
AATCGAACTTTTGCTGAGTTGAAGGATCAGATCACGCATCTTCCCGACAACGCAGACCGTTCCGTGGCAA
AGCAAAAGTTCAAAATCACCAACTGGTCCACCTACAACAAAGCTCTCATCAACCGTGGCTCCCTCACTTT
CTGGCTGGATGATGGGGCGATTCAGGCCTGGTATGAGTCAGCAACACCTTCTTCACGAGGCAGACCTCTC
GACGGAGTTCCACTGAGCGTCAGACCCCGTAGAAAAGATCAAAGGATCTTCTTGAGATCCTTTTTTTCTG
CGCGTAATCTGCTGCTTGCAAACAAAAAAACCACCGCTACCAGCGGTGGTTTGTTTGCCGGATCAAGAGC
TACCAACTCTTTTTCCGAAGGTAACTGGCTTCAGCAGAGCGCAGATACCAAATACTGTTCTTCTAGTGTA
GCCGTAGTTAGGCCACCACTTCAAGAACTCTGTAGCACCGCCTACATACCTCGCTCTGCTAATCCTGTTA
CCAGTGGCTGCTGCCAGTGGCGATAAGTCGTGTCTTACCGGGTTGGACTCAAGACGATAGTTACCGGATA
AGGCGCAGCGGTCGGGCTGAACGGGGGGTTCGTGCACACAGCCCAGCTTGGAGCGAACGACCTACACCGA
ACTGAGATACCTACAGCGTGAGCTATGAGAAAGCGCCACGCTTCCCGAAGGGAGAAAGGCGGACAGGTAT
CCGGTAAGCGGCAGGGTCGGAACAGGAGAGCGCACGAGGGAGCTTCCAGGGGGAAACGCCTGGTATCTTT
ATAGTCCTGTCGGGTTTCGCCACCTCTGACTTGAGCGTCGATTTTTGTGATGCTCGTCAGGGGGGCGGAG
CCTATGGAAAAACGCCAGCAACGCGGCCTTTTTACGGTTCCTGGCCTTTTGCTGGCCTTTTGCTCACATG
TTCTTTCCTGCGTTATCCCCTGATTCTGTGGATAACCGTATTACCGCCTTTGAGTGAGCTGATACCGCTC
GCCGCAGCCGAACGACCGAGCGCAGCGAGTCAGTGAGCGAGGAAGCGGAAGAAGCTCGCACATTCAGCAG
CGTTTTTCAGCGCGTTTTCGATCAACGTTTCAATGTTGGTATCAACACCAGGTTTAACTTTGAACTTATC
GGCACTGACGGTTACTGATTTTGAACTTTTGCTTTGCCACGGAACGGTCTGCGTTGTCGGGAAGATGCGT
GATCTGATCCTTCAACTCAGCAAAAGTTCCCAATACGCAAACCGCCTCTCCCCGCGCGTTGGCCGATTCA
TTAATGCAGCTGGCACGACAGGTTTCCCGACTGGAAAGCGGGCAGTGAGCGCAACGCAATTAATGTGAGT
TAGCTCACTCATTAGGCACCCCAGGCTTTACACTTTATGCTTCCGGCTCGTATGTTGTGTGGAATTGTGA
GCGGATAACAATTTCACACAGGAAACAGCTATGACCATGATTACGCCAAGCTTGCATGCCTGCAGGTCGA
CTCTAGAGGATCCCCGGGTACCGAGCTCGAATTAGCTTGCATGCCTGCAGGTCAATTCCCTGGCATTATG
CCCAGTACATGACCTTATGGGACTTTCCTACTTGGCAGTACATCTACGTATTAGTCATCGCTATTACCAT
GGTGATGCGGTTTTGGCAGTACATCAATGGGCGTGGATAGCGGTTTGACTCACGGGGATTTCAAGTCTCC
ACCCCATTGACGTCAATGGGAGTTTGTTTTGGCACCAAAATCAACGGGACTTTCCAAAATGTCGTAACAA
CTCCGCCCCATTGACGCAAATGGGCGGTAGGCGTGTACGGTGGGAGGTCTATATAAGCAGAGCTCGTTTA
GTGAACCGTCAGATCGCCTGGAGACGCCATCCACGCTGTTTTGACCTCCATAGGAGACACCGGGACCGAT
CCAGCCTGGGGATCCCGACCATGGCTTCGTACCCCTGCCATCAACACGCGTCTGCGTTCGACCAGGCTGC
GCGTTCTCGCGGCCATAGCAACCGACGTACGGCGTTGCGCCCTCGCCGGCAGCAAGAAGCCACGGAAGTC
CGCCTGGAGCAGAAAATGCCCACGCTACTGCGGGTTTATATAGACGGTCCTCACGGGATGGGGAAAACCA
CCACCACGCAACTGCTGGTGGCCCTGGGTTCGCGCGACGATATCGTCTACGTACCCGAGCCGATGACTTA
CTGGCAGGTGCTGGGGGCTTCCGAGACAATCGCGAACATCTACACCACACAACACCGCCTCGACCAGGGT
GAGATATCGGCCGGGGACGCGGCGGTGGTAATGACAAGCGCCCAGATAACAATGGGCATGCCTTATGCCG
TGACCGACGCCGTTCTGGCTCCTCATATCGGGGGGGAGGCTGGGAGCTCACATGCCCCGCCCCCGGCCCT
CACCCTCATCTTCGACCGCCATCCCATCGCCGCCCTCCTGTGCTACCCGGCCGCGCGATACCTTATGGGC
AGCATGACCCCCCAGGCCGTGCTGGCGTTCGTGGCCCTCATCCCGCCGACCTTGCCCGGCACAAACATCG
TGTTGGGGGCCCTTCCGGAGGACAGACACATCGACCGCCTGGCCAAACGCCAGCGCCCCGGCGAGCGGCT
TGACCTGGCTATGCTGGCCGCGATTCGCCGCGTTTACGGGCTGCTTGCCAATACGGTGCGGTATCTGCAG
GGCGGCGGGTCGTGGCGGGAGGATTGGGGACAGCTTTCGGGGACGGCCGTGCCGCCCCAGGGTGCCGAGC
CCCAGAGCAACGCGGGCCCACGACCCCATATCGGGGACACGTTATTTACCCTGTTTCGGGCCCCCGAGTT
GCTGGCCCCCAACGGCGACCTGTACAACGTGTTTGCCTGGGCCTTGGACGTCTTGGCCAAACGCCTCCGT
CCCATGCACGTCTTTATCCTGGATTACGACCAATCGCCCGCCGGCTGCCGGGACGCCCTGCTGCAACTTA
CCTCCGGGATGGTCCAGACCCACGTCACCACCCCCGGCTCCATACCGACGATCTGCGACCTGGCGCGCAC
GTTTGCCCGGGAGATGGGGGAGGCTAACTGAGGATCCCACGTCACTATTGTATACTCTATATTATACTCT
ATGTTATACTCTGTAATCCTACTCAATAAACGTGTCACGCCTGTGAAACCGTACTAAGTCTCCCGTGTAT
TCTTATCACCATCAGGTGACATCCTCGCCCAGGCTGTCAATCATGCCGGTATCGATTCCAGTAGCACCGG
CCCCACGCTGACAACCCACTCTTGCAGCGTTAGCAGCGCCCCTCTTAACAAGCCGACCCCCACCAGCGTC
GCGGTTACTAACACTCCTCTCCCCGACCTGCAGCCCAGCT
