Features (pLannotate 1.2.2; 19 found; start..end, strand, type, name):
    123..284     +  CDS            UL122 (fragment): VIE2_HCMVT - Experimental evidence at protein level: Swiss-Prot protein existence level 1. Stimulates viral early and late gene expression and thus play a crucial role in the regulation of productive infection. In addition, activates quiescent cells to reenter the cell cycle and upregulates several E2F-responsive genes, which are responsible for pushing the cell into S phase. In S-phase, inhibits cellular DNA synthesis and blocks further cell cycle progression. From Human cytomegalovirus (strain Towne) (HHV-5) (Human herpesvirus 5).
   1042..1095    +  CDS            3xFLAG (fragment): three tandem FLAG® epitope tags
   1099..1123    +  CDS            3xFLAG (fragment): three tandem FLAG® epitope tags
   1207..1998    +  CDS            neo: KKA2_KLEPN - Also known as kan, nptII. Experimental evidence at protein level: Swiss-Prot protein existence level 1. Resistance to kanamycin, neomycin, paromomycin, ribostamycin, butirosin and gentamicin B. From Klebsiella pneumoniae.
   2769..2925    +  CDS            lacZα (fragment): LacZα fragment of β-galactosidase; lacZ fragment
   3007..3822    -  CDS            KanR: aminoglycoside phosphotransferase; aph(3')-Ia; confers resistance to kanamycin in bacteria or G418 (Geneticin®) in eukaryotes
   4007..4147    +  CDS            TRA2_ECOLX (fragment): Protein predicted: Swiss-Prot protein existence level 4. Required for transposition of transposon Tn903. From Escherichia coli.
   4202..4790    +  rep_origin     ori: high-copy-number ColE1/pMB1/pBR322/pUC origin of replication
   5159..5248    +  CDS            lacI (fragment): lac repressor; lacI; The lac repressor binds to the lac operator to inhibit transcription in E. coli. This inhibition can be relieved by adding lactose or isopropyl-β-D-thiogalactopyranoside (IPTG).
   5261..5282    +  protein_bind   CAP binding site: CAP binding activates transcription in the presence of cAMP. E. coli catabolite activator protein
   5297..5327    +  promoter       lac promoter: promoter for the E. coli lac operon
   5335..5351    +  protein_bind   lac operator: The lac repressor binds to the lac operator to inhibit transcription in E. coli. This inhibition can be relieved by adding lactose or isopropyl-β-D-thiogalactopyranoside (IPTG). lac repressor encoded by lacI
   5388..5443    -  misc_feature   MCS: pUC18/19 multiple cloning site
   5444..5463    -  misc_feature   MCS (fragment): pUC18/19 multiple cloning site
   5469..5551    +  enhancer       CMV enhancer (fragment): human cytomegalovirus immediate early enhancer; contains an 18-bp deletion relative to the standard CMV enhancer
   5623..5640    -  promoter       CMV promoter (fragment): human cytomegalovirus (CMV) immediate early promoter
   5703..5754    +  promoter       CMVd2 promoter: truncated human cytomegalovirus (CMV) immediate early promoter that yields moderately reduced expression relative to the full-length promoter
   5845..5916    -  CDS            UL24_HHV11 (fragment): Experimental evidence at protein level: Swiss-Prot protein existence level 1. May participate in nuclear egress of viral particles. Plays a role in the dispersal of several host nucleolar proteins including NCL/nucleolin and NPM1. Since deletion of host NCL/nucleolin negatively impact on nuclear egress, UL24 supposedly acts on this process through its effect on host nucleoli. From Human herpesvirus 1 (strain 17) (HHV-1) (Human herpes simplex virus 1).
   5986..11      +  CDS            ΔTK (across the origin): truncated herpes simplex virus thymidine kinase (Salomon et al., 1995) confers sensitivity to nucleoside analogs such as acyclovir or ganciclovir
>Addgene plasmid #128239 | pFETCh_ZHX3_iso1 | addgene full sequence | sequence record 267404 | Addgene NGS Result
AGGCTAACTGAGGATCCCACGTCACTATTGTATACTCTATATTATACTCTATGTTATACTCTGTAATCCT
ACTCAATAAACGTGTCACGCCTGTGAAACCGTACTAAGTCTCCCGTGTATTCTTATCACCATCAGGTGAC
ATCCTCGCCCAGGCTGTCAATCATGCCGGTATCGATTCCAGTAGCACCGGCCCCACGCTGACAACCCACT
CTTGCAGCGTTAGCAGCGCCCCTCTTAACAAGCCGACCCCCACCAGCGTCGCGGTTACTAACACTCCTCT
CCCCGACCTGCAGCCCAGCTACATGTTGCTGTCCTTTGTGGGACAGAGCAGGAATGGCAGGGGGTGGCCA
TTGCCATTGGCATTGTTCTCTTCTGTCTGAGACAGGTAACTGTGGGTACAGGAAGGGCCAATCTGTTTAT
CTGTACCTGGTTTCTCATGGCTTTCTCAGCCAGCTGCAATTAAGGACCATTTCTTTATGAATCACAGATG
ATGAACCTCTCTGATATCAGCCTTACTTTGACTTTGATGTTAGGGTTGCAAGTTACAAATGAAGTGAAGA
CATCAGTAGAATACATATCAGAACTAGACCCAGCTGCTATTATATTGGAACAGTATGTTCTGGAGAGCCT
GGAAGGAGAGGGCAGGATGAAGCATTTTAGGACAGGACTCCAGAGACGGTGGTGGCGGAAGCCTGGGGAG
CTAGGGGGATTTAGTGGGCCTGGAGAGGCCAAACCACTGCTCCTGCTGCTAGGCCTAGGGTTTAGCAGGG
TCTCTCAGAGAGTCTGATGGCCTTACAAGGTTGAGCCAGCATCCTGTCCTTAACCCACATTCCCTCAGGC
TGGAGGGTGGGGGAGTGGGTGGCAGAAGGCCATTCATTGCTCATGGAATTAAGAGGTCCTCAAAGCCAGT
GATGCCACCCTGGTATAGCAAGGACCAGGCTGCCTGGGGGGCAGGTGGTGGCAGCTGCCGTAGAGTGACA
GGCATGTGTTTTCTTCTCAGAAACAGACGGGAGCGGAGGAGGTTCCGGTGGAGGTGGTTCTGGAGATTAC
AAGGATGACGACGATAAGGGCGATTACAAGGATGACGACGATAAGGGAGATTACAAGGATGACGACGATA
AGGTTTCAGGAAGCGGAGCTACTAACTTCAGCCTGCTGAAGCAGGCTGGAGACGTGGAGGAGAACCCTGG
ACCTGGATCGTTTCGCATGATTGAACAAGATGGATTGCACGCAGGTTCTCCGGCCGCTTGGGTGGAGAGG
CTATTCGGCTATGACTGGGCACAACAGACAATCGGCTGCTCTGATGCCGCCGTGTTCCGGCTGTCAGCGC
AGGGGCGCCCGGTTCTTTTTGTCAAGACCGACCTGTCCGGTGCCCTGAATGAACTGCAGGACGAGGCAGC
GCGGCTATCGTGGCTGGCCACGACGGGCGTTCCTTGCGCAGCTGTGCTCGACGTTGTCACTGAAGCGGGA
AGGGACTGGCTGCTATTGGGCGAAGTGCCGGGGCAGGATCTCCTGTCATCTCACCTTGCTCCTGCCGAGA
AAGTATCCATCATGGCTGATGCAATGCGGCGGCTGCATACGCTTGATCCGGCTACCTGCCCATTCGACCA
CCAAGCGAAACATCGCATCGAGCGAGCACGTACTCGGATGGAAGCCGGTCTTGTCGATCAGGATGATCTG
GACGAAGAGCATCAGGGGCTCGCGCCAGCCGAACTGTTCGCCAGGCTCAAGGCGCGCATGCCCGACGGCG
AGGATCTCGTCGTGACCCATGGCGATGCCTGCTTGCCGAATATCATGGTGGAAAATGGCCGCTTTTCTGG
ATTCATCGACTGTGGCCGGCTGGGTGTGGCCGACCGCTATCAGGACATAGCGTTGGCTACCCGTGATATT
GCTGAAGAGCTTGGCGGCGAATGGGCTGACCGCTTCCTCGTGCTTTACGGTATCGCCGCTCCCGATTCGC
AGCGCATCGCCTTCTATCGCCTTCTTGACGAGTTCTTCTGATTCGAACATCTGAAGGACTGGCCAGTCTG
GGAAACCGCCTGCCACGTGGAAGAGCCAAACCCGACTCTCTGCTGCCACATGCCGTTCCCATGCCCGGCT
GCTGGGCACCTGGGAGAGCTTCCAGAATCCTCGCAGACAGCCCAGAGCCTGCCGCTACCCTCGGCCTGCC
CACCACCAAGCAAGCAGCAAGCAAGATGGGGTTCTCATCAGTTCTTCCTCCCACAATGTAGGACCTTTCC
TTTACCTTCCAATGGATAAAATAGTTCAGAGTTCATAGTCATATTCATAGACACAGAATCAAGCTTTTAA
CATATACATCCACCTCTATATGTTAAATAAAACATCAGATTATCAACACTGTCATTACGTAGAAACTTTG
GTTAGCCAAGCAGTGCATTGTCAGTTACGTCATCTCTAAAAATGACCTGTGTCTGTTCTCTGGGGATTGC
TGGGTCACAGGTGCCCCTCACCTTCCACAGTCAGGCAGGGAAGTTATAGGCACAAAGCTACGTCTGGAAC
CCCTTTGTGCCCCCTTTGTGTTCCTCAAGGAAGCAGTACCTTTGAAGAGATCTCTGCTGCATTAAGTGAT
GACCGGCTACGTTTCATGTCAGGCTTGCTTTGCCTTGTGGGCTACTCAGTGCAGAACCTGCTGTAACCCT
CAGTTCAAAAAATGGACTGGCAATGTGATTAGCGTTGGATGCTTTACCATTCTCTTTAGCTTGGAAAGTC
CTCTCCACTGACTGTAGCCTCCAATTCACTGGCCGTCGTTCACTGGCCGTCGTTTTACAACGTCGTGACT
GGGAAAACCCTGGCGTTACCCAACTTAATCGCCTTGCAGCACATCCCCCTTTCGCCAGCTGGCGTAATAG
CGAAGAGGCCCGCACCGATCGCCCTTCCCAACAGTTGCGCAGCCTGAATGGCGAATGCGATTTATTCAAC
AAAGCCGCCGTCCCGTCAAGTCAGCGTAATGCTCTGCCAGTGTTACAACCAATTAACCAATTCTGATTAG
AAAAACTCATCGAGCATCAAATGAAACTGCAATATATTCATATCAGGATTATCAATACCATATTTTTGAA
AAAGCCGTTTCTGTAATGAAGGAGAAAACTCACCGAGGCAGTTCCATAGGATGGCAAGATCCTGGTATCG
GTCTGCGATTCCGACTCGTCCAACATCAATACAACCTATTAATTTCCCCTCGTCAAAAATAAGGTTATCA
AGTGAGAAATCACCATGAGTGACGACTGAATCCGGTGAGAATGGCAAAAGCTTATGCATTTCTTTCCAGA
CTTGTTCAACAGGCCAGCCATTACGCTCGTCATCAAAATCACTCGCATCAACCAAACCGTTATTCATTCG
TGATTGCGCCTGAGCGAGACGAAATACGCGATCGCTGTTAAAAGGACAATTACAAACAGGAATCGAATGC
AACCGGCGCAGGAACACTGCCAGCGCATCAACAATATTTTCACCTGAATCAGGATATTCTTCTAATACCT
GGAATGCTGTTTTCCCGGGGATCGCAGTGGTGAGTAACCATGCATCATCAGGAGTACGGATAAAATGCTT
GATGGTCGGAAGAGGCATAAATTCCGTCAGCCAGTTTAGTCTGACCATCTCATCTGTAACATCATTGGCA
ACGCTACCTTTGCCATGTTTCAGAAACAACTCTGGCGCATCGGGCTTCCCATACAATCGATAGATTGTCG
CACCTGATTGCCCGACATTATCGCGAGCCCATTTATACCCATATAAATCAGCATCCATGTTGGAATTTAA
TCGCGGCTTCGAGCAAGACGTTTCCCGTTGAATATGGCTCATAACACCCCTTGTATTACTGTTTATGTAA
GCAGACAGTTTTATTGTTCATGATGATATATTTTTATCTTGTGCAATGTAACATCAGAGATTTTGAGACA
CAACGTGGCTTTGTTGAATAAATCGAACTTTTGCTGAGTTGAAGGATCAGATCACGCATCTTCCCGACAA
CGCAGACCGTTCCGTGGCAAAGCAAAAGTTCAAAATCACCAACTGGTCCACCTACAACAAAGCTCTCATC
AACCGTGGCTCCCTCACTTTCTGGCTGGATGATGGGGCGATTCAGGCCTGGTATGAGTCAGCAACACCTT
CTTCACGAGGCAGACCTCTCGACGGAGTTCCACTGAGCGTCAGACCCCGTAGAAAAGATCAAAGGATCTT
CTTGAGATCCTTTTTTTCTGCGCGTAATCTGCTGCTTGCAAACAAAAAAACCACCGCTACCAGCGGTGGT
TTGTTTGCCGGATCAAGAGCTACCAACTCTTTTTCCGAAGGTAACTGGCTTCAGCAGAGCGCAGATACCA
AATACTGTTCTTCTAGTGTAGCCGTAGTTAGGCCACCACTTCAAGAACTCTGTAGCACCGCCTACATACC
TCGCTCTGCTAATCCTGTTACCAGTGGCTGCTGCCAGTGGCGATAAGTCGTGTCTTACCGGGTTGGACTC
AAGACGATAGTTACCGGATAAGGCGCAGCGGTCGGGCTGAACGGGGGGTTCGTGCACACAGCCCAGCTTG
GAGCGAACGACCTACACCGAACTGAGATACCTACAGCGTGAGCTATGAGAAAGCGCCACGCTTCCCGAAG
GGAGAAAGGCGGACAGGTATCCGGTAAGCGGCAGGGTCGGAACAGGAGAGCGCACGAGGGAGCTTCCAGG
GGGAAACGCCTGGTATCTTTATAGTCCTGTCGGGTTTCGCCACCTCTGACTTGAGCGTCGATTTTTGTGA
TGCTCGTCAGGGGGGCGGAGCCTATGGAAAAACGCCAGCAACGCGGCCTTTTTACGGTTCCTGGCCTTTT
GCTGGCCTTTTGCTCACATGTTCTTTCCTGCGTTATCCCCTGATTCTGTGGATAACCGTATTACCGCCTT
TGAGTGAGCTGATACCGCTCGCCGCAGCCGAACGACCGAGCGCAGCGAGTCAGTGAGCGAGGAAGCGGAA
GAAGCTCGCACATTCAGCAGCGTTTTTCAGCGCGTTTTCGATCAACGTTTCAATGTTGGTATCAACACCA
GGTTTAACTTTGAACTTATCGGCACTGACGGTTACTGATTTTGAACTTTTGCTTTGCCACGGAACGGTCT
GCGTTGTCGGGAAGATGCGTGATCTGATCCTTCAACTCAGCAAAAGTTCCCAATACGCAAACCGCCTCTC
CCCGCGCGTTGGCCGATTCATTAATGCAGCTGGCACGACAGGTTTCCCGACTGGAAAGCGGGCAGTGAGC
GCAACGCAATTAATGTGAGTTAGCTCACTCATTAGGCACCCCAGGCTTTACACTTTATGCTTCCGGCTCG
TATGTTGTGTGGAATTGTGAGCGGATAACAATTTCACACAGGAAACAGCTATGACCATGATTACGCCAAG
CTTGCATGCCTGCAGGTCGACTCTAGAGGATCCCCGGGTACCGAGCTCGAATTAGCTTGCATGCCTGCAG
GTCAATTCCCTGGCATTATGCCCAGTACATGACCTTATGGGACTTTCCTACTTGGCAGTACATCTACGTA
TTAGTCATCGCTATTACCATGGTGATGCGGTTTTGGCAGTACATCAATGGGCGTGGATAGCGGTTTGACT
CACGGGGATTTCAAGTCTCCACCCCATTGACGTCAATGGGAGTTTGTTTTGGCACCAAAATCAACGGGAC
TTTCCAAAATGTCGTAACAACTCCGCCCCATTGACGCAAATGGGCGGTAGGCGTGTACGGTGGGAGGTCT
ATATAAGCAGAGCTCGTTTAGTGAACCGTCAGATCGCCTGGAGACGCCATCCACGCTGTTTTGACCTCCA
TAGGAGACACCGGGACCGATCCAGCCTGGGGATCCCGACCATGGCTTCGTACCCCTGCCATCAACACGCG
TCTGCGTTCGACCAGGCTGCGCGTTCTCGCGGCCATAGCAACCGACGTACGGCGTTGCGCCCTCGCCGGC
AGCAAGAAGCCACGGAAGTCCGCCTGGAGCAGAAAATGCCCACGCTACTGCGGGTTTATATAGACGGTCC
TCACGGGATGGGGAAAACCACCACCACGCAACTGCTGGTGGCCCTGGGTTCGCGCGACGATATCGTCTAC
GTACCCGAGCCGATGACTTACTGGCAGGTGCTGGGGGCTTCCGAGACAATCGCGAACATCTACACCACAC
AACACCGCCTCGACCAGGGTGAGATATCGGCCGGGGACGCGGCGGTGGTAATGACAAGCGCCCAGATAAC
AATGGGCATGCCTTATGCCGTGACCGACGCCGTTCTGGCTCCTCATATCGGGGGGGAGGCTGGGAGCTCA
CATGCCCCGCCCCCGGCCCTCACCCTCATCTTCGACCGCCATCCCATCGCCGCCCTCCTGTGCTACCCGG
CCGCGCGATACCTTATGGGCAGCATGACCCCCCAGGCCGTGCTGGCGTTCGTGGCCCTCATCCCGCCGAC
CTTGCCCGGCACAAACATCGTGTTGGGGGCCCTTCCGGAGGACAGACACATCGACCGCCTGGCCAAACGC
CAGCGCCCCGGCGAGCGGCTTGACCTGGCTATGCTGGCCGCGATTCGCCGCGTTTACGGGCTGCTTGCCA
ATACGGTGCGGTATCTGCAGGGCGGCGGGTCGTGGCGGGAGGATTGGGGACAGCTTTCGGGGACGGCCGT
GCCGCCCCAGGGTGCCGAGCCCCAGAGCAACGCGGGCCCACGACCCCATATCGGGGACACGTTATTTACC
CTGTTTCGGGCCCCCGAGTTGCTGGCCCCCAACGGCGACCTGTACAACGTGTTTGCCTGGGCCTTGGACG
TCTTGGCCAAACGCCTCCGTCCCATGCACGTCTTTATCCTGGATTACGACCAATCGCCCGCCGGCTGCCG
GGACGCCCTGCTGCAACTTACCTCCGGGATGGTCCAGACCCACGTCACCACCCCCGGCTCCATACCGACG
ATCTGCGACCTGGCGCGCACGTTTGCCCGGGAGATGGGGG
